Addgene plasmid #78409: pV92.2
Purpose: pKT230 plasmid engineered with the RTCas1v2-GFP cassette (RT-Cas1, Cas2, GFP) driven by the MMB-1 16S rRNA promoter, the CRISPR03 array driven by its native leader, and the tmRNA::td intron construct
Depositing lab: Andrew Fire. Publication: Direct CRISPR spacer acquisition from RNA by a natural reverse transcriptase-Cas1 fusion protein. Silas S, Mohr G, Sidote DJ, Markham LM, Sanchez-Amat A, Bhaya D, Lambowitz AM, Fire AZ. Science. 2016 Feb 26;351(6276):aad4234. doi: 10.1126/science.aad4234. PubMed 26917774.
Backbone
  Vector backbone: pKT230
  Backbone size w/o insert (bp): 12000
  Total vector size (bp): 16146
Growth in bacteria
  Bacterial resistance: Kanamycin, 50 μg/mL
  Growth temperature: 37°C
  Growth strain: DH5alpha
  Copy number: Low Copy
Gene/Insert 1
  Gene/Insert name: RT-Cas1
  Species: Marinomonas mediterranea MMB-1
  Insert size (bp): 2874
  GenBank ID: ADZ89953.1
Gene/Insert 2
  Gene/Insert name: Cas2
  Species: Marinomonas mediterranea MMB-1
  Insert size (bp): 279
  GenBank ID: ADZ89952.1
Terms and licenses: Academic/Nonprofit Terms; Industry Terms: Not Available to Industry
How to cite: pV92.2 was a gift from Andrew Fire (Addgene plasmid # 78409 ; http://n2t.net/addgene:78409 ; RRID:Addgene_78409)
