[The description below was written by a language model from this plasmid's Addgene catalogue record and pLannotate feature annotations shown in this document.]
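Description:
pV92.2 is a 16.1 kb, low-copy, broad-host-range bacterial plasmid built on pKT230, an RSF1010-derived backbone. The feature table shows the RSF1010 replication system (oriV together with the RepA, RepB and RepC proteins it depends on, and the R1162-like antisense RNA) and the mobilization functions (oriT, mobB, mobC), which allow transfer by conjugation when a helper conjugative plasmid is present. A p15A origin and remnants of transposon and β-lactamase sequences are also annotated; the bla segments are only fragments, some of them flanking the inserted DNA. Selection is by kanamycin through the aph(3')-Ia gene. The plasmid is propagated in E. coli DH5alpha, and the backbone's host range and mobilization functions are suited to moving it into other Gram-negative bacteria.

The payload comes from the Marinomonas mediterranea MMB-1 CRISPR system. According to the catalogue entry, an RTCas1v2-GFP cassette encoding the reverse transcriptase-Cas1 fusion protein, Cas2 and GFP is driven by the MMB-1 16S rRNA promoter, and the CRISPR03 array is carried with its native leader to receive new spacers. Of these, only GFP is picked up by the automated annotation; RT-Cas1, Cas2, the promoter and the array are not annotated. The third element is the tmRNA::td intron construct, visible as a group I catalytic intron flanked by an smpB fragment and an ssrA tag-encoding sequence. Since a self-splicing intron is removed only at the RNA level, spacers spanning the spliced exon junction would indicate acquisition from RNA rather than DNA. This fits the associated study of direct spacer acquisition from RNA by a natural RT-Cas1 fusion.
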