Features (pLannotate 1.2.2; 23 found; start..end, strand, type, name):
   3708..4424    +  CDS            GFP: Aequoria victoria green fluorescent protein
   6105..6499    -  rep_origin     RSF1010 oriV: replication origin of the broad-host-range plasmid RSF1010; requires the RSF1010 RepA/B/C proteins for replication (Scholz et al., 1989)
   6529..6810    -  CDS            mobC: MOBC_ECOLX - Protein predicted: Swiss-Prot protein existence level 4. This protein is essential to promote the specific transfer of the plasmid in the presence of conjugative plasmids. From Escherichia coli.
   6841..6928    +  oriT           RSF1010 oriT: origin of transfer of the broad-host-range plasmid RSF1010 (Scholz et al., 1989)
   7757..8167    +  CDS            mobB: MOBB2_ECOLX - Protein predicted: Swiss-Prot protein existence level 4. This protein is essential to promote the specific transfer of the plasmid in the presence of conjugative plasmids. From Escherichia coli.
   8167..9138    +  CDS            RSF1010 RepB: replication protein B of the broad-host-range plasmid RSF1010 (Scholz et al., 1989); repB
   9581..9655    +  ncRNA          Plasmid R1162: Accession: RF00043 - R1162-like plasmid antisense RNA
   9649..10488   +  CDS            RSF1010 RepA: replication protein A of the broad-host-range plasmid RSF1010 (Scholz et al., 1989); repA
  10475..11326   +  CDS            RSF1010 RepC: replication protein C of the broad-host-range plasmid RSF1010 (Scholz et al., 1989); repC
  11526..11845   +  CDS            bla(M) (fragment): β-lactamase lacking the signal sequence; bla(M); allows cytosolic expression of β-lactamase
  12011..12556   +  rep_origin     p15A ori: Plasmids containing the medium-copy-number p15A origin of replication can be propagated in E. coli cells that contain a second plasmid with the ColE1 origin.
  12644..12699   +  rep_origin     RSF ori (fragment): Plasmids containing the RSF 1030 origin of replication can be propagated in E. coli cells that contain additional plasmids with compatible origins.
  12798..12824   -  misc_feature   bom (fragment): basis of mobility region from pBR322
  13151..13966   +  CDS            KanR: aminoglycoside phosphotransferase; aph(3')-Ia; confers resistance to kanamycin in bacteria or G418 (Geneticin®) in eukaryotes
  14107..14253   +  CDS            TRA2_ECOLX (fragment): Protein predicted: Swiss-Prot protein existence level 4. Required for transposition of transposon Tn903. From Escherichia coli.
  14241..14405   +  CDS            tnpR (fragment): TNR3_ECOLX - Experimental evidence at protein level: Swiss-Prot protein existence level 1. Resolvase catalyzes the resolution (a site-specific recombination) of the cointegrated replicon to yield the final transposition products. From Escherichia coli.
  14405..14740   +  CDS            tnpR (fragment): TNR3_ECOLX - Experimental evidence at protein level: Swiss-Prot protein existence level 1. Resolvase catalyzes the resolution (a site-specific recombination) of the cointegrated replicon to yield the final transposition products. From Escherichia coli.
  14822..14926   +  promoter       AmpR promoter: bla
  14927..15048   +  CDS            AmpR (fragment): β-lactamase; bla; confers resistance to ampicillin, carbenicillin, and related antibiotics
  15048..15161   +  CDS            smpB (fragment): SSRP_MARMS - Protein inferred from homology: Swiss-Prot protein existence level 3. Required for rescue of stalled ribosomes mediated by trans- translation. Binds to transfer-messenger RNA (tmRNA), required for stable association of tmRNA with ribosomes. tmRNA and SmpB together mimic tRNA shape, replacing the anticodon stem-loop with SmpB. tmRNA is encoded by the ssrA gene; the 2 termini fold to resemble tRNA(Ala) and it encodes a 'tag peptide', a short internal open reading frame. During trans-translation Ala-aminoacylated tmRNA acts like a tRNA, entering the A-site of stalled ribosomes, displ
  15293..15647   +  ncRNA          Intron gpI: Accession: RF00028 - Group I catalytic intron
  15720..15749   +  CDS            ssrA tag (LVA) (fragment): C-terminal peptide that mediates degradation in bacteria through the ClpXP and ClpAP proteases (McGinness et al., 2006) mutant LVA variant that confers accelerated degradation under some conditions (Andersen et al., 1998)
  16016..298     +  CDS            bla(M) (fragment) (across the origin): β-lactamase lacking the signal sequence; bla(M); allows cytosolic expression of β-lactamase
>Addgene plasmid #78409 | pV92.2 | depositor full sequence | sequence record 146291 | Full plasmid sequence verified by high-throughput NGS
GACGCCGGGCAAGAGCAACTCGGTCGCCGCATACACTATTCTCAGAATGACTTGGTTGAGTACTCACCAG
TCACAGAAAAGCATCTTACGGATGGCATGACAGTAAGAGAATTATGCAGTGCTGCCATAACCATGAGTGA
TAACACTGCGGCCAACTTACTTCTGACAACGATCGGAGGACCGAAGGAGCTAACCGCTTTTTTGCACAAC
ATGGGGGATCATGTAACTCGCCTTGATCGTTGGGAACCGGAGCTGAATGAAGCCATACCAAACGACGAGC
GTGACACCACGATGCCTGCAGAGCTTGCCGCCGCCGCAGGTGGAGCTGACTTCATCCGCACACACGAGCC
GCGCCCCTTGCGCGACGGGCTGGCGGTATTGGCGGCGCTGAAAGAAACCGCAAGAATTCGTTAACTGAAC
ACGTCAATTCGCTTTACGGTCTTTCAGCTTAGGTTGGAAGACAAATAGTTAAAGTCAGACGTTATTCATG
AGTTAGAGCAAATTCTTTTAACTGATTTTTTGGGCTAACAGGAGGAATTAACCATGCTGAATTCCCCTCT
TATAGACGCCGTTTTGCCTTTACGCAGTGTGGTCATCACACTGCGTTGGCTGTCGCCAAGCAAAACGGGC
TTTTTGCATCATGCGGGTTTGCACGCTTGGGTACGCTTTCTCGCTGGCAGTCCAGAACAGTTTAGCGACT
TTATCGTCGTCGAACCTATAGAAAACGGCCACATTAGTTACCAAGCAGGAGACGGTTACAGGTTTCGAAT
TACCGTGTTAAACGGTGGTGAAAGCCTGCTCGATACGCTCTTCTCTTCGTTAAAACGGCTCCCAGAAAGC
GCCGCTAATCACCCAGACATAGCGGGCGCTTTCTCGGACAACCTCGTCTTAGAAAAAATCGAAGATACAT
TTGAGCACCATCAAGTCACACAAATAGAAGACCTAAGCGTGTTTGATATTAATGCGCTAATGCTCGAAAC
CGCGGTTTGGTCACGTCAACGACGGTTCAAAGTGGCCTTCAACACCCCAGCGAGGCTCGTCAAACCCAAG
CCAGAAGATGGCACAGAGCTAAAAGGCCAAAACCGTTACTGCCGTGATAAATCCGACTTAAACTGGCAGC
TCTTTACGCATCGCCTCACCGATACCTTTATTAACCTCTTTCAAAGCCGAACTGGCGAGCGTTTACAAAG
GCAAAACTGGCCCGAAGCGCAACTCCACGCAGGGTTAGCGGTTTGGCTAAACAACAGTTACACCAATAAA
AAAGAGAAAAAAGTCAAAGACGCCAGCGGCATGTTGGCGCAAATGCAAATCGAGATTGATGACGACTTCC
CTGCCGATTTACTCGCGCTTCTTGTTCTGGGTCAATACATCGGCATGGGCCAAAATCGCGCATTCGGTAT
GGGGCAATATCAACTGCAAGATGCTTATGGTTACTGCAGCTACCCTCGCCCTCAAGCGGCCAAAAGTCTG
CTCGAAAAAAGTCTATCTGATGCAAGCTTACACCAAGCCTGCCAAACCATGTACCCAAGACAAGCTAACT
TTGACTCGTCGGACACCGACGAAGAGCATCACGACGCCATCGACGAGCTGCTTACCAAACTCTATGTAAG
CCGCGAACGTATTTTCAAACGAGAGTTTACTCCAAGCCAGTTACACTCTGTCGAAATCGAAAAGCCAGAA
GGCGGAACACGACTGCTGTCGGTTCCCAATTGGCACGACCGCACCTTACAAAAAGCGGTAACAGAATGCC
TTGGCAACACCCTAGAACACATATGGATGAAGCACAGCTATGGCTACCGAAAGGGACACTCTCGCCTACA
GGCCCGAGACCAAATCAACCAATACATTCAGCAAGGCTACGAATGGGTACTCGAAAGCGACATAGAAAGC
TTCTTCGACAGTGTCAATTGGCTGAACCTAGAACAACGACTGAAACTACTATTGCCTAATGAACCGTTAG
TCCCCTTACTCATGCAATGGGTCAGTGCAGCGAAACAAACCGAAGATGAGCAAACGCTTGCGCGCCATAA
CGGCCTGCCACAAGGCGCGCCGATCAGTCCGATACTGGCTAACCTATTACTTGATGACCTCGACCAAGAT
ATGATCGCCAAAGGGCATCAAATCGTCCGCTACGCTGATGATTTTGTCTTACTTTTTAAATCAAAAGCGG
CGGCAGAAAGCGCACTCGACGACATAATAACAGCCCTTAAAGAGCATCATCTCGCTATCAACCTTGAAAA
AACGCGTATTGTCGAAGCGTCTCAAGGGTTCCGCTATTTAGGCTACTTATTTGTCGATGGCTACGCGATC
GAAACCAAACGCGAATACCGCAAAGAGCACGCTCAACTCGACAAACAGCTGAACGCCTCTTCGCTCGAAA
ACGAGCCCTCTCTACAACAGGAACCTGCTGTACAAAACGAACAAAGCACGCTTATTGGAGAGCGCGAAAA
GCTAGGCACATTGCTCATCATAGCAGGGGACATTGCGATGCTAAGCAGTGAAAAACAACGCCTAATAGTC
GAACAATACGACGAGCTGCATACTTACCCTTGGGCCACGTTGAGTTCCGTGTTGCTTGTAGGCCCGCACC
ACATCACCACCCCCGCTCTAAAATCGGCTATGTTCCACAATGTACCCGTACACTTTGCTAGCCAATATGG
CCGCTACCAAGGGGTTTCCGCAGGTGCTGCGCCCAGTGTGTTTGGCGCCGATTTTTGGTTACTTCAAGCT
CAATACTTACAACAAGAAACAAACGCACTCAACATTAGCCAAGTGCTAATACAAGCCAGAATAGAGGGTA
TAAGAGCCGTCATAAGCCGTAGAGAAAAAGATGCCCCTGAGCTGAACAAAATTCAACGCTTGGACGAAAA
ACGCTTACGGGCAGAAACATTAGATCAATTACGAGGCTATGAAGGCCAAGCCAGCAAACAACTGTGGGCA
TTCTTCCAGCGTATACTCGAAGAAGATTGGGGCTTTACAGGGCGTAATAGACGCCCTCCCAAAGACCCGA
TCAACGCCCTACTTTCATTAGGCTACACCTATCTATACAGCTTAGTAGACAGTGTCAATAGAACGGTTGG
ACTCTACCCTTGGCAAGGCGCACTGCACCAGCGTCATGGTTACCATCACACCCTAGCTTCTGACCTAATG
GAACCTTGGCGTTACCTTGTCGAACACGTCGTCTTAACCCTAATAAATCGTCACCAAATACATAAGGATG
ACTTTGTCATCAAAGAAAATGGTTGCGAAATGAGCAGTGGCGCGAGAAAAACACTTCTAAAAGAACTCTT
GGTTCAACTGACTAAAGTGCCTAAGGGAGGAAACAGTCTGCTCACCGAAATGAGCAACCAATCTTACCGT
TTAGCCCTAAGCTGCAAAATGCAACAACGCTTTATCGCTTGGAGCCCTAAAAGATGAGAATATACCTTGC
CTGTTTCGACATCGAAGACGATAAAAAACGCCGTAAGCTCTCAAATTTACTCTTAGAATATGGCGATCGA
GTCCAGTACTCGGTATTCGAAATCAGCCTAAAAGATGAAAACGAGCTGCATAAGCTGCGTAAAAAATGCA
GCAAATACACAGAAGAAGCAGATAGCCTGCGCTTCTATTGGTTAAACAAAGAATCCAGAAAACACAGCCA
AGACGTTTGGGGAAACCCCATTGCGGTGTTCCCCGCCGCCGTCCTGTTATGACAGGAGGAATTAACCATG
AGTAAAGGAGAAGAACTTTTCACTGGAGTTGTCCCAATTCTTGTTGAATTAGATGGTGATGTTAATGGGC
ACAAATTTTCTGTCAGTGGAGAGGGTGAAGGTGATGCAACATACGGAAAACTTACCCTTAAATTTATTTG
CACTACTGGAAAACTACCTGTTCCATGGCCAACACTTGTCACTACTTTCTCTTATGGTGTTCAATGCTTT
TCAAGATACCCAGATCATATGAAACGGCATGACTTTTTCAAGAGTGCCATGCCCGAAGGTTATGTACAGG
AAAGAACTATATTTTTCAAAGATGACGGGAACTACAAGACACGTGCTGAAGTCAAGTTTGAAGGTGATAC
CCTTGTTAATAGAATCGAGTTAAAAGGTATTGATTTTAAAGAAGATGGAAACATTCTTGGACACAAATTG
GAATACAACTATAACTCACACAATGTATACATCATGGCAGACAAACAAAAGAATGGAATCAAAGTTAACT
TCAAAATTAGACACAACATTGAAGATGGAAGCGTTCAACTAGCAGACCATTATCAACAAAATACTCCAAT
TGGCGATGGCCCTGTCCTTTTACCAGACAACCATTACCTGTCCACACAATCTGCCCTTTCGAAAGATCCC
AACGAAAAGAGAGACCACATGGTCCTTCTTGAGTTTGTAACAGCTGCTGGGATTACACATGGCATGGATG
AACTATACAAATAGGTTTGAGCTCTAAACCCTTTATCAGTGAATAAACGATTTTTGCTCTTTAAAAACAT
AACCTTAAAACAGTCCTCAATTGATTGAAGGGGTTTAGGGCGCGTTTTACATAAAAATCAAAAACTTAGC
TTGAAATAATGGCGAAAATTCACTAATTTTAAGCATACCTCTTGTGGATAACTTGAGGGCGGGGGAAACG
CTAGGTTAACCTGCTGAAATGATTGGAAAAAATAAGGGTACTGTTTCAGACCCGCTGGCCGCTTAGGCCG
TTGAGACTTTAAAGATCTCCGCCACGCAAACCAATTCCCCGTTTCAGACCCGCTGGCCGCTTAGGCCGTT
GAGACTGGGGGTTGGGGTTTCTATTTTTCGTTAGTATTCAGAGTTTCAGACCCGCTGGCCGCTTAGGCCG
TTGAGACAAGATATTATCTTCGTTATGGCGGAAATTATCAATGTTTCAGACCCGCTGGCCGCTTAGGCCG
TTGAGACTTACTGAACGAAGACTGGGAGGCATGGGAGCAGAATGTTTCAGACCCGCTGGCCGCTTAGGCC
GTTGAGACTTTGGCGGTATTGCCATCATCTCCTCATCAAGCTGTTTCAGACCCGCTGGCCGCTTAGGCCG
TTGAGACAAGTAATACTTGCTCAAGTCTTCAGCTATACGATAGGTTTCAGACCCGCTGGCCGCTTAGGCC
GTTGAGACTTAGATAGAAGTTGAGAACACGTCAGATGGATTAAGTCGTTTCAGACCCGCTGGCCGCTTAG
GCCGTTGAGACTTTGACGCATAAACCTGCGCGCACAAGTGCGTTCTGTTTCAGACCCGCTGGTCGTTGAG
ACGTGTGACGATGAACCATGACTGTTGGATTGGAACGGTTCGGTTTAACTGGGGGCGATCCGTTAGACAA
GACCCCCTCCCAGCCTTAAGTAAGTGAGAGGAGCGAGCTTTGTTCCCTCCCCTTACTTAAGGGGAGGGTT
AGGGAGGGGTCTATTAACTGGGAACATCGTTTGCGGCCGCGATCAAGCAGGTGCGACAGACGTCATACTA
GATATCAAGCGACTTCTCCTATCCCCTGGGAACACATCAATCTCACCGGAGAATATCGCTGGCCAAAGCC
TTAGCGTAGGATTCCGCCCCTTCCCGCAAACGACCCCAAACAGGAAACGCAGCTGAAACGGGAAGCTCAA
CACCCACTGACGCATGGGTTGTTCAGGCAGTACTTCATCAACCAGCAAGGCGGCACTTTCGGCCATCCGC
CGCGCCCCACAGCTCGGGCAGAAACCGCGACGCTTACAGCTGAAAGCGACCAGGTGCTCGGCGTGGCAAG
ACTCGCAGCGAACCCGTAGAAAGCCATGCTCCAGCCGCCCGCATTGGAGAAATTCTTCAAATTCCCGTTG
CACATAGCCCGGCAATTCCTTTCCCTGCTCTGCCATAAGCGCAGCGAATGCCGGGTAATACTCGTCAACG
ATCTGATAGAGAAGGGTTTGCTCGGGTCGGTGGCTCTGGTAACGACCAGTATCCCGATCCCGGCTGGCCG
TCCTGGCCGCCACATGAGGCATGTTCCGCGTCCTTGCAATACTGTGTTTACATACAGTCTATCGCTTAGC
GGAAAGTTCTTTTACCCTCAGCCGAAATGCCTGCCGTTGCTAGACATTGCCAGCCAGTGCCCGTCACTCC
CGTACTAACTGTCACGAACCCCTGCAATAACTGTCACGCCCCCCTGCAATAACTGTCACGAACCCCTGCA
ATAACTGTCACGCCCCCAAACCTGCAAACCCAGCAGGGGCGGGGGCTGGCGGGGTGTTGGAAAAATCCAT
CCATGATTATCTAAGAATAATCCACTAGGCGCGGTTATCAGCGCCCTTGTGGGGCGCTGCTGCCCTTGCC
CAATATGCCCGGCCAGAGGCCGGATAGCTGGTCTATTCGCTGCGCTAGGCTACACACCGCCCCACCGCTG
CGCGGCAGGGGGAAAGGCGGGCAAAGCCCGCTAAACCCCACACCAAACCCCGCAGAAATACGCTGGAGCG
CTTTTAGCCGCTTTAGCGGCCTTTCCCCCTACCCGAAGGGTGGGGGCGCGTGTGCAGCCCCGCAGGGCCT
GTCTCGGTCGATCATTCAGCCCGGCTCATCCTTCTGGCGTGGCGGCAGACCGAACAAGGCGCGGTCGTGG
TCGCGTTCAAGGTACGCATCCATTGCCGCCATGAGCCGATCCTCCGGCCACTCGCTGCTGTTCACCTTGG
CCAAAATCATGGCCCCCACCAGCACCTTGCGCCTTGTTTCGTTCTTGCGCTCTTGCTGCTGTTCCCTTGC
CCGCACCCGCTGAATTTCGGCATTGATTCGCGCTCGTTGTTCTTCGAGCTTGGCCAGCCGATCCGCCGCC
TTGTTGCTCCCCTTAACCATCTTGACACCCCATTGTTAATGTGCTGTCTCGTAGGCTATCATGGAGGCAC
AGCGGCGGCAATCCCGACCCTACTTTGTAGGGGAGGGCGCACTTACCGGTTTCTCTTCGAGAAACTGGCC
TAACGGCCACCCTTCGGGCGGTGCGCTCTCCGAGGGCCATTGCATGGAGCCGAAAAGCAAAAGCAACAGC
GAGGCAGCATGGCGATTTATCACCTTACGGCGAAAACCGGCAGCAGGTCGGGCGGCCAATCGGCCAGGGC
CAAGGCCGACTACATCCAGCGCGAAGGCAAGTATGCCCGCGACATGGATGAAGTCTTGCACGCCGAATCC
GGGCACATGCCGGAGTTCGTCGAGCGGCCCGCCGACTACTGGGATGCTGCCGACCTGTATGAACGCGCCA
ATGGGCGGCTGTTCAAGGAGGTCGAATTTGCCCTGCCGGTCGAGCTGACCCTCGACCAGCAGAAGGCGCT
GGCGTCCGAGTTCGCCCAGCACCTGACCGGTGCCGAGCGCCTGCCGTATACGCTGGCCATCCATGCCGGT
GGCGGCGAGAACCCGCACTGCCACCTGATGATCTCCGAGCGGATCAATGACGGCATCGAGCGGCCCGCCG
CTCAGTGGTTCAAGCGGTACAACGGCAAGACCCCGGAGAAGGGCGGGGCACAGAAGACCGAAGCGCTCAA
GCCCAAGGCATGGCTTGAGCAGACCCGCGAGGCATGGGCCGACCATGCCAACCGGGCATTAGAGCGGGCT
GGCCACGACGCCCGCATTGACCACAGAACACTTGAGGCGCAGGGCATCGAGCGCCTGCCCGGTGTTCACC
TGGGGCCGAACGTGGTGGAGATGGAAGGCCGGGGCATCCGCACCGACCGGGCAGACGTGGCCCTGAACAT
CGACACCGCCAACGCCCAGATCATCGACTTACAGGAATACCGGGAGGCAATAGACCATGAACGCAATCGA
CAGAGTGAAGAAATCCAGAGGCATCAACGAGTTAGCGGAGCAGATCGAACCGCTGGCCCAGAGCATGGCG
ACACTGGCCGACGAAGCCCGGCAGGTCATGAGCCAGACCCAGCAGGCCAGCGAGGCGCAGGCGGCGGAGT
GGCTGAAAGCCCAGCGCCAGACAGGGGCGGCATGGGTGGAGCTGGCCAAAGAGTTGCGGGAGGTAGCCGC
CGAGGTGAGCAGCGCCGCGCAGAGCGCCCGGAGCGCGTCGCGGGGGTGGCACTGGAAGCTATGGCTAACC
GTGATGCTGGCTTCCATGATGCCTACGGTGGTGCTGCTGATCGCATCGTTGCTCTTGCTCGACCTGACGC
CACTGACAACCGAGGACGGCTCGATCTGGCTGCGCTTGGTGGCCCGATGAAGAACGACAGGACTTTGCAG
GCCATAGGCCGACAGCTCAAGGCCATGGGCTGTGAGCGCTTCGATATCGGCGTCAGGGACGCCACCACCG
GCCAGATGATGAACCGGGAATGGTCAGCCGCCGAAGTGCTCCAGAACACGCCATGGCTCAAGCGGATGAA
TGCCCAGGGCAATGACGTGTATATCAGGCCCGCCGAGCAGGAGCGGCATGGTCTGGTGCTGGTGGACGAC
CTCAGCGAGTTTGACCTGGATGACATGAAAGCCGAGGGCCGGGAGCCTGCCCTGGTAGTGGAAACCAGCC
CGAAGAACTATCAGGCATGGGTCAAGGTGGCCGACGCCGCAGGCGGTGAACTTCGGGGGCAGATTGCCCG
GACGCTGGCCAGCGAGTACGACGCCGACCCGGCCAGCGCCGACAGCCGCCACTATGGCCGCTTGGCGGGC
TTCACCAACCGCAAGGACAAGCACACCACCCGCGCCGGTTATCAGCCGTGGGTGCTGCTGCGTGAATCCA
AGGGCAAGACCGCCACCGCTGGCCCGGCGCTGGTGCAGCAGGCTGGCCAGCAGATCGAGCAGGCCCAGCG
GCAGCAGGAGAAGGCCCGCAGGCTGGCCAGCCTCGAACTGCCCGAGCGGCAGCTTAGCCGCCACCGGCGC
ACGGCGCTGGACGAGTACCGCAGCGAGATGGCCGGGCTGGTCAAGCGCTTCGGTGATGACCTCAGCAAGT
GCGACTTTATCGCCGCGCAGAAGCTGGCCAGCCGGGGCCGCAGTGCCGAGGAAATCGGCAAGGCCATGGC
CGAGGCCAGCCCAGCGCTGGCAGAGCGCAAGCCCGGCCACGAAGCGGATTACATCGAGCGCACCGTCAGC
AAGGTCATGGGTCTGCCCAGCGTCCAGCTTGCGCGGGCCGAGCTGGCACGGGCACCGGCACCCCGCCAGC
GAGGCATGGACAGGGGCGGGCCAGATTTCAGCATGTAGTGCTTGCGTTGGTACTCACGCCTGTTATACTA
TGAGTACTCACGCACAGAAGGGGGTTTTATGGAATACGAAAAAAGCGCTTCAGGGTCGGTCTACCTGATC
AAAAGTGACAAGGGCTATTGGTTGCCCGGTGGCTTTGGTTATACGTCAAACAAGGCCGAGGCTGGCCGCT
TTTCAGTCGCTGATATGGCCAGCCTTAACCTTGACGGCTGCACCTTGTCCTTGTTCCGCGAAGACAAGCC
TTTCGGCCCCGGCAAGTTTCTCGGTGACTGATATGAAAGACCAAAAGGACAAGCAGACCGGCGACCTGCT
GGCCAGCCCTGACGCTGTACGCCAAGCGCGATATGCCGAGCGCATGAAGGCCAAAGGGATGCGTCAGCGC
AAGTTCTGGCTGACCGACGACGAATACGAGGCGCTGCGCGAGTGCCTGGAAGAACTCAGAGCGGCGCAGG
GCGGGGGTAGTGACCCCGCCAGCGCCTAACCACCAACTGCCTGCAAAGGAGGCAATCAATGGCTACCCAT
AAGCCTATCAATATTCTGGAGGCGTTCGCAGCAGCGCCGCCACCGCTGGACTACGTTTTGCCCAACATGG
TGGCCGGTACGGTCGGGGCGCTGGTGTCGCCCGGTGGTGCCGGTAAATCCATGCTGGCCCTGCAACTGGC
CGCACAGATTGCAGGCGGGCCGGATCTGCTGGAGGTGGGCGAACTGCCCACCGGCCCGGTGATCTACCTG
CCCGCCGAAGACCCGCCCACCGCCATTCATCACCGCCTGCACGCCCTTGGGGCGCACCTCAGCGCCGAGG
AACGGCAAGCCGTGGCTGACGGCCTGCTGATCCAGCCGCTGATCGGCAGCCTGCCCAACATCATGGCCCC
GGAGTGGTTCGACGGCCTCAAGCGCGCCGCCGAGGGCCGCCGCCTGATGGTGCTGGACACGCTGCGCCGG
TTCCACATCGAGGAAGAAAACGCCAGCGGCCCCATGGCCCAGGTCATCGGTCGCATGGAGGCCATCGCCG
CCGATACCGGGTGCTCTATCGTGTTCCTGCACCATGCCAGCAAGGGCGCGGCCATGATGGGCGCAGGCGA
CCAGCAGCAGGCCAGCCGGGGCAGCTCGGTACTGGTCGATAACATCCGCTGGCAGTCCTACCTGTCGAGC
ATGACCAGCGCCGAGGCCGAGGAATGGGGTGTGGACGACGACCAGCGCCGGTTCTTCGTCCGCTTCGGTG
TGAGCAAGGCCAACTATGGCGCACCGTTCGCTGATCGGTGGTTCAGGCGGCATGACGGCGGGGTGCTCAA
GCCCGCCGTGCTGGAGAGGCAGCGCAAGAGCAAGGGGGTGCCCCGTGGTGAAGCCTAAGAACAAGCACAG
CCTCAGCCACGTCCGGCACGACCCGGCGCACTGTCTGGCCCCCGGCCTGTTCCGTGCCCTCAAGCGGGGC
GAGCGCAAGCGCAGCAAGCTGGACGTGACGTATGACTACGGCGACGGCAAGCGGATCGAGTTCAGCGGCC
CGGAGCCGCTGGGCGCTGATGATCTGCGCATCCTGCAAGGGCTGGTGGCCATGGCTGGGCCTAATGGCCT
AGTGCTTGGCCCGGAACCCAAGACCGAAGGCGGACGGCAGCTCCGGCTGTTCCTGGAACCCAAGTGGGAG
GCCGTCACCGCTGAATGCCATGTGGTCAAAGGTAGCTATCGGGCGCTGGCAAAGGAAATCGGGGCAGAGG
TCGATAGTGGTGGGGCGCTCAAGCACATACAGGACTGCATCGAGCGCCTTTGGAAGGTATCCATCATCGC
CCAGAATGGCCGCAAGCGGCAGGGGTTTCGGCTGCTGTCGGAGTACGCCAGCGACGAGGCGGACGGGCGC
CTGTACGTGGCCCTGAACCCCTTGATCGCGCAGGCCGTCATGGGTGGCGGCCAGCATGTGCGCATCAGCA
TGGACGAGGTGCGGGCGCTGGACAGCGAAACCGCCCGCCTGCTGCACCAGCGGCTGTGTGGCTGGATCGA
CCCCGGCAAAACCGGCAAGGCTTCCATAGATACCTTGTGCGGCTATGTCTGGCCGTCAGAGGCCAGTGGT
TCGACCATGCGCAAGCGCCGCCAGCGGGTGCGCGAGGCGTTGCCGGAGCTGGTCGCGCTGGGCTGGACGG
TAACCGAGTTCGCGGCGGGCAAGTACGACATCACCCGGCCCAAGGCGGCAGGCTGACCCCCCCCACTCTA
TTGTAAACAAGACATTTTTATCTTTTATATTCAATGGCTTATTTTCCTGCTAATTGGTAATACCATGAAA
AATACCATGCTCAGAAAAGGCTTAACAATATTTTGAAAAATTGCCTACTGAGCGCTGCCGCACAGCTCCA
TAGGCCGCTTTCCTGGCTTTGCTTCCAGATGTATGCTCTTCTGCTCCTGCAGCAATGGCAACAACGTTGC
GCAAACTATTAACTGGCGAACTACTTACTCTAGCTTCCCGGCAACAATTAATAGACTGGATGGAGGCGGA
TAAAGTTGCAGGACCACTTCTGCGCTCGGCCCTTCCGGCTGGCTGGTTTATTGCTGATAAATCTGGAGCC
GGTGAGCGTGGGTCTCGCGGTATCATTGCAGCACTGGGGCCAGATGGTAAGCCCTCCCGTATCGTAGTTA
TCTACACGACGGGGAGTCAGGCAACTATGGATGAACGAAATAGACAGATCGCTGAGATAGGTGCCTCACT
GATTAAGCATTGGTAACTGTCAGACCAAGTTTACTCATATATACTTTAGATTGATTTAAAACTTCATTTT
TAATTTAAAAGGATCTAGGTGAAGATCCTTTTTGATAATCTCATGACCAAAATCCCTTAACGTGAGTTTT
CGTTCCACTGAGCGTCAGACCCCTTAATAAGATGATCTTCTTGAGATCGTTTTGGTCTGCGCGTAATCTC
TTGCTCTGAAAACGAAAAAACCGCCTTGCAGGGCGGTTTTTCGAAGGTTCTCTGAGCTACCAACTCTTTG
AACCGAGGTAACTGGCTTGGAGGAGCGCAGTCACCAAAACTTGTCCTTTCAGTTTAGCCTTAACCGGCGC
ATGACTTCAAGACTAACTCCTCTAAATCAATTACCAGTGGCTGCTGCCAGTGGTGCTTTTGCATGTCTTT
CCGGGTTGGACTCAAGACGATAGTTACCGGATAAGGCGCAGCGGTCGGACTGAACGGGGGGTTCGTGCAT
ACAGTCCAGCTTGGAGCGAACTGCCTACCCGGAACTGAGTGTCAGGCGTGGAATGAGACAAACGCGGCCA
TAACAGCGGAATGACACCGGTAAACCGAAAGGCAGGAACAGGAGAGCGCACGAGGGAGCCGCCAGGGGGA
AACGCCTGGTATCTTTATAGTCCTGTCGGGTTTCGCCACCACTGATTTGAGCGTCAGATTTCGTGATGCT
TGTCAGGGGGGCGGAGCCTATGGAAAAACGGCTTTGCCGCGGCCCTCTCACTTCCCTGTTAAGTATCTTC
CTGGCATCTTCCAGGAAATCTCCGCCCCGTTCGTAAGCCATTTCCGCTCGCCGCAGTCGAACGACCGAGC
GTAGCGAGTCAGTGAGCGAGGAAGCGGAATATATCCTGTATCACATATTCTGCTGACGCACCGGTGCAGC
CTTTTTTCTCCTGCCACATGAAGCACTTCACTGACACCCTCATCAGTGCCAACATAGTAAGCCAGTATAC
ACTCCGCTAGCGCTGAGGTCTGCCTCGTGAAGAAGGTGTTGCTGACTCATACCAGGCCTGAATCGCCCCA
TCATCCAGCCAGAAAGTGAGGGAGCCACGGTTGATGAGAGCTTTGTTGTAGGTGGACCAGTTGGTGATTT
TGAACTTTTGCTTTGCCACGGAACGGTCTGCGTTGTCGGGAAGATGCGTGATCTGATCCTTCAACTCAGC
AAAAGTTCGATTTATTCAACAAAGCCACGTTGTGTCTCAAAATCTCTGATGTTACATTGCACAAGATAAA
AATATATCATCATGAACAATAAAACTGTCTGCTTACATAAACAGTAATACAAGGGGTGTTATGAGCCATA
TTCAACGGGAAACGTCTTGCTCGAGGCCGCGATTAAATTCCAACATGGATGCTGATTTATATGGGTATAA
ATGGGCTCGCGATAATGTCGGGCAATCAGGTGCGACAATCTATCGATTGTATGGGAAGCCCGATGCGCCA
GAGTTGTTTCTGAAACATGGCAAAGGTAGCGTTGCCAATGATGTTACAGATGAGATGGTCAGACTAAACT
GGCTGACGGAATTTATGCCTCTTCCGACCATCAAGCATTTTATCCGTACTCCTGATGATGCATGGTTACT
CACCACTGCGATCCCCGGGAAAACAGCATTCCAGGTATTAGAAGAATATCCTGATTCAGGTGAAAATATT
GCTGATGCGCTGGCAGTGTTCCTGCGCCGGTTGCATTCGATTCCTGTTTGTAATTGTCCTTTTAACAGCG
ATCGCGTATTTCGTCTCGCTCAGGCGCAATCACGAATGAATAACGGTTTGGTTGATGCGAGTGATTTTGA
TGACGAGCGTAATGGCTGGCCTGTTGAACAAGTCTGGAAAGAAATGCATAAGCTTTTGCCATTCTCACCG
GATTCAGTCGTCACTCATGGTGATTTCTCACTTGATAACCTTATTTTTGACGAGGGGAAATTAATAGGTT
GTATTGATGTTGGACGAGTCGGAATCGCAGACCGATACCAGGATCTTGCCATCCTATGGAACTGCCTCGG
TGAGTTTTCTCCTTCATTACAGAAACGGCTTTTTCAAAAATATGGTATTGATAATCCTGATATGAATAAA
TTGCAGTTTCATTTGATGCTCGATGAGTTTTTCTAATCAGAATTGGTTAATTGGTTGTAACACTGGCAGA
GCATTACGCTGACTTGACGGGACGGCGGCTTTGTTGAATAAATCGAACTTTTGCTGAGTTGAAGGATCAG
ATCACGCATCTTCCCGACAACGCAGACCGTTCCGTGGCAAAGCAAAAGTTCAAAATCACCAACTGGTCCA
CCTACAACAAAGCTCTCATCAACCGTGGCTCCCTCACTTTCTGGCTGGATGATGGGGCGATTCAGGCCTG
GTATGAGTCAGCAACACCTTCTTCACGAGGCAGACCTCAGCGCTCAAAGATGCAGGGGTAAAAGCTAACC
GCATCTTTACCGACAAGGCATCCGGCAGTTCAACAGATCGGGAAGGGCTGGATTTGCTGAGGATGAAGGT
GGAGGAAGGTGATGTCATTCTGGTGAAGAAGCTCGACCGTCTTGGCCGCGACACGCCGACATGATCCAAC
TGATAAAAGAGTTTGATGCTCAGGGTGTAGCGGTTCGGTTTATTGACGACGGGATCAGTACCGACGGTGA
TATGGGGCAAATGGTGGTCACCATCCTGTCGGCTGTGGCACAGGCTGAACGCCGGAGGATCCTAGAGCGC
ACGAATGAGGGCCGACAGGAAGCAAAGCTGAAAGGAATCAAATTTGGCCGCAGGCGTACCGTGGACAGGA
ACGTCGTGCTGACGCTTCATCAGAAGGGCACTGGTGCAACGGAAATTGCTCATCAGCTCAGTATTGCCCG
CTCCACGGTTTATAAAATTCTTGAAGACGAAAGGGCCTCGTGCATACGCCTATTTTTATAGGTTAATGTC
ATGATAATAATGGTTTCTTAGACGTCAGGTGGCACTTTTCGGGGAAATGTGCGCGGAACCCCTATTTGTT
TATTTTTCTAAATACATTCAAATATGTATCCGCTCATGAGACAATAACCCTGATAAATGCTTCAATAATA
TTGAAAAAGGAAGAGTATGAGTATTCAACATTTCCGTGTCGCCCTTATTCCCTTTTTTGCGGCATTTTGC
CTTCCTGTTTTTGCTCACCCAGAAACGCTGGTGAAAGTAAAAGATGCTGAAGATCAGTTGGGTGCACGGC
AACAAAATCAAATGTGAAGTTGCCCTAGTAACCGGTAAAAAAGATCACGATAAACGTGATACTGCCAAAG
AACGCGACTGGGCGCGCGATAAAGAACGCCTAATGAAACACAGCGTATAAACGCTATGTACGGTTTTGCT
AGCGTTAACGATCTGTTTTCGTTAGAATTGCCGATACTTTGGGGGTGACATGGTTTCGACGCTGGTCACG
AACCCTGAGGTGCATGTCGAGAGTGATACGTGATCTCTTGGGTTAATTGAGGCCTGAGTATAAGGTGACT
TATACTTGTAATCTATCTAAACGGGGAACCTCTCTAGTAGACAATCCCGTGCTAAATTGTAGGACTGCCC
TTTAATAAATACTTCTATATTTAAAGAGGTATTTATGAAAAGCGGAATTTATCAGATTAAAAATACTTTC
TCTAGAGAAAATTTCGTCTGGATTAGTTACTTATCGTGTAAAATCTGATAAATGGAATTGGTTCTACATA
AATGCCTAACGACTATCCCTTTGGGGAGTAGGGTCAAGTGACTCGAAACGATAGACAACTTGCTTTAACA
AGTTGGAGATATAGTCTGCTCTGCATGGTGACATGCAGCTGGATATAATTCCGGGGTAAGATTAACGACC
TTATCTGAACATAATGCTCCTCGTATCAATTATATAGTCGCAAACGACGAAAACTACGCTTTAGCAGCTT
AATAACCTGCTAGTGTGCTGCCCTCAGGTTGCTTGTAGCCCGAGATTCCGCAGTATCATAAATTACAAGA
TGCTACTCGATGCCCTGCCTGGGGATAAGAGTATAAGATCAAGCAGGCTCGCCAGTAACACCCTGTCCTT
CGGGCGGTTCCTGGTCAAAAAATAGAAGTGACTAAACATGTAGAGCCGATGGCAGAGGACTGGCGGACGG
GGGTTCGACCCCCCCCACCTCCACCAAATAAAGGTTTGATTTTAAAAGAGTTTTAGTGCACGAGTGGGTT
ACATCGAACTGGATCTCAACAGCGGTAAGATCCTTGAGAGTTTTCGCCCCGAAGAACGTTTTCCAATGAT
GAGCACTTTTAAAGTTCTGCTATGTGGCGCGGTATTATCCCGTGTT
