>Addgene plasmid #78409 | pV92.2 | addgene partial sequence | sequence record 148573 | GFP-F 5'-GGTCCTTCTTGAGTTTGTAAC-3'
TGGCATGGATGAACTATACAAATAGGTTTGAGCTCTAAACCCTTTATCAGTGAATAAACGATTTTTGCTC
TTTAAAAACATAACCTTAAAACAGTCCTCAATTGATTGAAGGGGTTTAGGGCGCGTTTTACATAAAAATC
AAAAACTTAGCTTGAAATAATGGCGAAAATTCACTAATTTTAAGCATACCTCTTGTGGATAACTTGAGGG
CGGGGGAAACGCTAGGTTAACCTGCTGAAATGATTGGAAAAAATAAGGGTACTGTTTCAGACCCGCTGGC
CGCTTAGGCCGTTGAGACTTTAAAGATCTCCGCCACGCAAACCAATTCCCCGTTTCAGACCCGCTGGCCG
CTTAGGCCGTTGAGACTGGGGGTTGGGGTTTCTATTTTTCGTTAGTATTCAGAGTTTCAGACCCGCTGGC
CGCTTAGGCCGTTGAGACAAGATATTATCTTCGTTATGGCGGAAATTATCAATGTTTCAGACCCGCTGGC
CGCTTAGGCCGTTGAGACTTACTGAACGAAGACTGGGAGGCATGGGAGCAGAATGTTTCAGACCCGCTGG
CCGCTTAGGCCGTTGAGACTTTGGCGGTATTGCCATCATCTCCTCATCAAGCTGTTTCAGACCCGCTGGC
CGCTTAGGCCGTTGAGACAAGTAATACTTGCTCAAGTCTTCAGCTATACGATAGGTTTCAGACCCGCTGG
CCGCTTAGGCCGTTGAGACTTAGATAGAAGTTGAGAACACGTCAGATGGATTAAGTCGTTTCAGACCCGC
TGGCCGCTTAGGCCGTTGAGACTTTGACGCATAAACCTGCGCGCACAAGTGCGTTCTGTTTCAGACCCGC
TGGTCGTTGAGACGTGTGACGATGAACCATGACTGTTGGATTGGAACGGTTCGGTTTAACTGGGGG
