>Addgene plasmid #78409 | pV92.2 | addgene partial sequence | sequence record 149794 | GFPfusionREV 5'-CTCCACTGACAGAAAATTTG-3'
TCACCATCTAATTCAACAAGAATTGGGACAACTCCAGTGAAAAGTTCTTCTCCTTTACTCATGGTTAATT
CCTCCTGTCATAACAGGACGGCGGCGGGGAACACCGCAATGGGGTTTCCCCAAACGTCTTGGCTGTGTTT
TCTGGATTCTTTGTTTAACCAATAGAAGCGCAGGCTATCTGCTTCTTCTGTGTATTTGCTGCATTTTTTA
CGCAGCTTATGCAGCTCGTTTTCATCTTTTAGGCTGATTTCGAATACCGAGTACTGGACTCGATCGCCAT
ATTCTAAGAGTAAATTTGAGAGCTTACGGCGTTTTTTATCGTCTTCGATGTCGAAACAGGCAAGGTATAT
TCTCATCTTTTAGGGCTCCAAGCGATAAAGCGTTGTTGCATTTTGCAGCTTAGGGCTAAACGGTAAGATT
GGTTGCTCATTTCGGTGAGCAGACTGTTTCCTCCCTTAGGCACTTTAGTCAGTTGAACCAAGAGTTCTTT
TAGAAGTGTTTTTCTCGCGCCACTGCTCATTTCGCAACCATTTTCTTTGATGACAAAGTCATCCTTATGT
ATTTGGTGACGATTTATTAGGGTTAAGACGACGTGTTCGACAAGGTAACGCCAAGGTTCCATTAGGTCAG
AAGCTAGGGTGTGATGGTAACCATGACGCTGGTGCAGTGCGCCTTGCCAAGGGTAGAGTCCAACCGTTCT
ATTGACACTGTCTACTAAGCTGTATAGATAGGTGTAGCCTAATGAAAGTAGGGCGTTGATCGGGTCTTTG
GGAGGGCGTCTATTACGCCCTGTAAAGCCCCAATCTTCTTCGAGTATACGCTGGAAGAATGCCCACAGTT
GTTTGCTGGCTTGGCCTTCATAGCCTCGTAATTGATCTAATGTTTCTGCCCGTAAGCGTTTTTCGTCCAA
GCGTTGAATTTTGTTCAGCTCAGGGGCATCTTTTT
